>Addgene plasmid #204713 | pTRIP-hPGK-Blast-2A-STING-TurboID | addgene full sequence | sequence record 407158 | Addgene NGS Result
CTAAGGTAAATATAAAATTTTTAAGTGTATAATGTGTTAAACTACTGATTCTAATTGTTTGTGTATTTTA
GATTCCAACCTATGGAACTGATGAATGGGAGCAGTGGTGGAATGCCTTTAATGAGGAAAACCTGTTTTGC
TCAGAAGAAATGCCATCTAGTGATGATGAGGCTACTGCTGACTCTCAACATTCTACTCCTCCAAAAAAGA
AGAGAAAGGTAGAAGACCCCAAGGACTTTCCTTCAGAATTGCTAAGTTTTTTGAGTCATGCTGTGTTTAG
TAATAGAACTCTTGCTTGCTTTGCTATTTACACCACAAAGGAAAAAGCTGCACTGCTATACAAGAAAATT
ATGGAAAAATATTCTGTAACCTTTATAAGTAGGCATAACAGTTATAATCATAACATACTGTTTTTTCTTA
CTCCACACAGGCATAGAGTGTCTGCTATTAATAACTATGCTCAAAAATTGTGTACCTTTAGCTTTTTAAT
TTGTAAAGGGGTTAATAAGGAATATTTGATGTATAGTGCCTTGACTAGAGATCATAATCAGCCATACCAC
ATTTGTAGAGGTTTTACTTGCTTTAAAAAACCTCCCACACCTCCCCCTGAACCTGAAACATAAAATGAAT
GCAATTGTTGTTGTTAACTTGTTTATTGCAGCTTATAATGGTTACAAATAAAGCAATAGCATCACAAATT
TCACAAATAAAGCATTTTTTTCACTGCATTCTAGTTGTGGTTTGTCCAAACTCATCAATGTATCTTATCA
TGTCTGGATCAACTGGATAACTCAAGCTAACCAAAATCATCCCAAACTTCCCACCCCATACCCTATTACC
ACTGCCAATTACCTGTGGTTTCATTTACTCTAAACCTGTGATTCCTCTGAATTATTTTCATTTTAAAGAA
ATTGTATTTGTTAAATATGTACTACAAACTTAGTAGTTGGAAGGGCTAATTCACTCCCAAAGAAGACAAG
ATATCCTTGATCTGTGGATCTACCACACACAAGGCTACTTCCCTGATTAGCAGAACTACACACCAGGGCC
AGGGGTCAGATATCCACTGACCTTTGGATGGTGCTACAAGCTAGTACCAGTTGAGCCAGATAAGGTAGAA
GAGGCCAATAAAGGAGAGAACACCAGCTTGTTACACCCTGTGAGCCTGCATGGGATGGATGACCCGGAGA
GAGAAGTGTTAGAGTGGAGGTTTGACAGCCGCCTAGCATTTCATCACGTGGCCCGAGAGCTGCATCCGGA
GTACTTCAAGAACTGCTGATATCGAGCTTGCTACAAGGGACTTTCCGCTGGGGACTTTCCAGGGAGGCGT
GGCCTGGGCGGGACTGGGGAGTGGCGAGCCCTCAGATCCTGCATATAAGCAGCTGCTTTTTGCCTGTACT
GGGTCTCTCTGGTTAGACCAGATCTGAGCCTGGGAGCTCTCTGGCTAACTAGGGAACCCACTGCTTAAGC
CTCAATAAAGCTTGCCTTGAGTGCTTCAAGTAGTGTGTGCCCGTCTGTTGTGTGACTCTGGTAACTAGAG
ATCCCTCAGACCCTTTTAGTCAGTGTGGAAAATCTCTAGCAGTGGCGCCCGAACAGGGACTTGAAAGCGA
AAGGGAAACCAGAGGAGCTCTCTCGACGCAGGACTCGGCTTGCTGAAGCGCGCACGGCAAGAGGCGAGGG
GCGGCGACTGGTGAGTACGCCAAAAATTTTGACTAGCGGAGGCTAGAAGGAGAGAGATGGGTGCGAGAGC
GTCAGTATTAAGCGGGGGAGAATTAGATCGCGATGGGAAAAAATTCGGTTAAGGCCAGGGGGAAAGAAAA
AATATAAATTAAAACATATAGTATGGGCAAGCAGGGAGCTAGAACGATTCGCAGTTAATCCTGGCCTGTT
AGAAACATCAGAAGGCTGTAGACAAATACTGGGACAGCTACAACCATCCCTTCAGACAGGATCAGAAGAA
CTTAGATCATTATATAATACAGTAGCAACCCTCTATTGTGTGCATCAAAGGATAGAGATAAAAGACACCA
AGGAAGCTTTAGACAAGATAGAGGAAGAGCAAAACAAAAGTAAGACCACCGCACAGCAAGCGGCCGCTGA
TCTTCAGACCTGGAGGAGGAGATATGAGGGACAATTGGAGAAGTGAATTATATAAATATAAAGTAGTAAA
AATTGAACCATTAGGAGTAGCACCCACCAAGGCAAAGAGAAGAGTGGTGCAGAGAGAAAAAAGAGCAGTG
GGAATAGGAGCTTTGTTCCTTGGGTTCTTGGGAGCAGCAGGAAGCACTATGGGCGCAGCGTCAATGACGC
TGACGGTACAGGCCAGACAATTATTGTCTGGTATAGTGCAGCAGCAGAACAATTTGCTGAGGGCTATTGA
GGCGCAACAGCATCTGTTGCAACTCACAGTCTGGGGCATCAAGCAGCTCCAGGCAAGAATCCTGGCTGTG
GAAAGATACCTAAAGGATCAACAGCTCCTGGGGATTTGGGGTTGCTCTGGAAAACTCATTTGCACCACTG
CTGTGCCTTGGAATGCTAGTTGGAGTAATAAATCTCTGGAACAGATTTGGAATCACACGACCTGGATGGA
GTGGGACAGAGAAATTAACAATTACACAAGCTTAATACACTCCTTAATTGAAGAATCGCAAAACCAGCAA
GAAAAGAATGAACAAGAATTATTGGAATTAGATAAATGGGCAAGTTTGTGGAATTGGTTTAACATAACAA
ATTGGCTGTGGTATATAAAATTATTCATAATGATAGTAGGAGGCTTGGTAGGTTTAAGAATAGTTTTTGC
TGTACTTTCTATAGTGAATAGAGTTAGGCAGGGATATTCACCATTATCGTTTCAGACCCACCTCCCAACC
CCGAGGGGACCCGACAGGCCCGAAGGAATAGAAGAAGAAGGTGGAGAGAGAGACAGAGACAGATCCATTC
GATTAGTGAACGGATCTCGACGGTATCGCCGAATTCACAAATGGCAGTATTCATCCACAATTTTAAAAGA
AAAGGGGGGATTGGGGGGTACAGTGCAGGGGAAAGAATAGTAGACATAATAGCAACAGACATACAAACTA
AAGAATTACAAAAACAAATTACAAAAATTCAAAATTTTCGGGTTTATTACAGGGACAGCAGAGATCCACT
TTGGCTGATACGCGTGGGGTTGGGGTTGCGCCTTTTCCAAGGCAGCCCTGGGTTTGCGCAGGGACGCGGC
TGCTCTGGGCGTGGTTCCGGGAAACGCAGCGGCGCCGACCCTGGGTCTCGCACATTCTTCACGTCCGTTC
GCAGCGTCACCCGGATCTTCGCCGCTACCCTTGTGGGCCCCCCGGCGACGCTTCCTGCTCCGCCCCTAAG
TCGGGAAGGTTCCTTGCGGTTCGCGGCGTGCCGGACGTGACAAACGGAAGCCGCACGTCTCACTAGTACC
CTCGCAGACGGACAGCGCCAGGGAGCAATGGCAGCGCGCCGACCGCGATGGGCTGTGGCCAATAGCGGCT
GCTCAGCAGGGCGCGCCGAGAGCAGCGGCCGGGAAGGGGCGGTGCGGGAGGCGGGGTGTGGGGCGGTAGT
GTGGGCCCTGTTCCTGCCCGCGCGGTGTTCCGCATTCTGCAAGCCTCCGGAGCGCACGTCGGCAGTCGGC
TCCCTCGTTGACCGAATCACCGACCTCTCTCCCCAGCCGCGGGCTAGCGCCACCATGGCCAAGCCTTTGT
CTCAAGAAGAATCCACCCTCATTGAAAGAGCAACGGCTACAATCAACAGCATCCCCATCTCTGAAGACTA
CAGCGTCGCCAGCGCAGCTCTCTCTAGCGACGGCCGCATCTTCACTGGTGTCAATGTATATCATTTTACT
GGGGGACCTTGTGCAGAACTCGTGGTGCTGGGCACTGCTGCTGCTGCGGCAGCTGGCAACCTGACTTGTA
TCGTCGCGATCGGAAATGAGAACAGGGGCATCTTGAGCCCCTGCGGACGGTGCCGACAGGTGCTTCTCGA
TCTGCATCCTGGGATCAAAGCCATAGTGAAGGACAGTGATGGACAGCCGACGGCAGTTGGGATTCGTGAA
TTGCTGCCCTCTGGTTATGTGTGGGAGGGCCGTACGGGAAGCGGAGCTACTAACTTCAGCCTGCTGAAGC
AGGCTGGAGACGTGGAGGAGAACCCTGGACCTGGATCCATGCCCCACTCCAGCCTGCATCCATCCATCCC
GTGTCCCAGGGGTCACGGGGCCCAGAAGGCAGCCTTGGTTCTGCTGAGTGCCTGCCTGGTGACCCTTTGG
GGGCTAGGAGAGCCACCAGAGCACACTCTCCGGTACCTGGTGCTCCACCTAGCCTCCCTGCAGCTGGGAC
TGCTGTTAAACGGGGTCTGCAGCCTGGCTGAGGAGCTGCGCCACATCCACTCCAGGTACCGGGGCAGCTA
CTGGAGGACTGTGCGGGCCTGCCTGGGCTGCCCCCTCCGCCGTGGGGCCCTGTTGCTGCTGTCCATCTAT
TTCTACTACTCCCTCCCAAATGCGGTCGGCCCGCCCTTCACTTGGATGCTTGCCCTCCTGGGCCTCTCGC
AGGCACTGAACATCCTCCTGGGCCTCAAGGGCCTGGCCCCAGCTGAGATCTCTGCAGTGTGTGAAAAAGG
GAATTTCAACGTGGCCCATGGGCTGGCATGGTCATATTACATCGGATATCTGCGGCTGATCCTGCCAGAG
CTCCAGGCCCGGATTCGAACTTACAATCAGCATTACAACAACCTGCTACGGGGTGCAGTGAGCCAGCGGC
TGTATATTCTCCTCCCATTGGACTGTGGGGTGCCTGATAACCTGAGTATGGCTGACCCCAACATTCGCTT
CCTGGATAAACTGCCCCAGCAGACCGGTGACCGTGCTGGCATCAAGGATCGGGTTTACAGCAACAGCATC
TATGAGCTTCTGGAGAACGGGCAGCGGGCGGGCACCTGTGTCCTGGAGTACGCCACCCCCTTGCAGACTT
TGTTTGCCATGTCACAATACAGTCAAGCTGGCTTTAGCCGGGAGGATAGGCTTGAGCAGGCCAAACTCTT
CTGCCGGACACTTGAGGACATCCTGGCAGATGCCCCTGAGTCTCAGAACAACTGCCGCCTCATTGCCTAC
CAGGAACCTGCAGATGACAGCAGCTTCTCGCTGTCCCAGGAGGTTCTCCGGCACCTGCGGCAGGAGGAAA
AGGAAGAGGTTACTGTGGGCAGCTTGAAGACCTCAGCGGTGCCCAGTACCTCCACGATGTCCCAAGAGCC
TGAGCTCCTCATCAGTGGAATGGAAAAGCCCCTCCCTCTCCGCACGGATTTCTCTTCTAGAGCTAGCAAA
GACAATACTGTGCCTCTGAAGCTGATCGCTCTCCTGGCTAATGGCGAGTTCCATAGTGGCGAACAGCTGG
GAGAAACCCTGGGCATGTCCAGGGCCGCTATCAACAAGCACATTCAGACTCTGCGCGACTGGGGCGTGGA
CGTGTTCACCGTGCCCGGAAAGGGCTACTCTCTGCCCGAGCCTATCCCGCTGCTGAACGCTAAACAGATT
CTGGGACAGCTGGACGGCGGGAGCGTGGCAGTCCTGCCTGTGGTCGACTCCACCAATCAGTACCTGCTGG
ATCGAATCGGCGAGCTGAAGAGTGGGGATGCTTGCATTGCAGAATATCAGCAGGCAGGGAGAGGAAGCAG
AGGGAGGAAATGGTTCTCTCCTTTTGGAGCTAACCTGTACCTGAGTATGTTTTGGCGCCTGAAGCGGGGA
CCAGCAGCAATCGGCCTGGGCCCGGTCATCGGAATTGTCATGGCAGAAGCGCTGCGAAAGCTGGGAGCAG
ACAAGGTGCGAGTCAAATGGCCCAATGACCTGTATCTGCAGGATAGAAAGCTGGCAGGCATCCTGGTGGA
GCTGGCCGGAATAACAGGCGATGCTGCACAGATCGTCATTGGCGCCGGGATTAACGTGGCTATGAGGCGC
GTGGAGGAAAGCGTGGTCAATCAGGGCTGGATCACACTGCAGGAAGCAGGGATTAACCTGGACAGGAATA
CTCTGGCCGCTACGCTGATCCGAGAGCTGCGGGCAGCCCTGGAACTGTTCGAGCAGGAAGGCCTGGCTCC
ATATCTGCCACGGTGGGAGAAGCTGGATAACTTCATCAATAGACCCGTGAAGCTGATCATTGGGGACAAA
GAGATTTTCGGGATTAGCCGGGGGATTGATAAACAGGGAGCCCTGCTGCTGGAACAGGACGGAGTTATCA
AACCCTGGATGGGCGGAGAAATCAGTCTGCGGTCTGCCGAAAAGCTGCAGTAACTCGAGACCTAGAAAAA
CATGGAGCAATCACAAGTAGCAATACAGCAGCTACCAATGCTGATTGTGCCTGGCTAGAAGCACAAGAGG
AGGAGGAGGTGGGTTTTCCAGTCACACCTCAGGTACCTTTAAGACCAATGACTTACAAGGCAGCTGTAGA
TCTTAGCCACTTTTTAAAAGAAAAGGGGGGACTGGAAGGGCTAATTCACTCCCAACGAAGACAAAATCGT
CGAGAGATGCTGCATATAAGCAGCTGCTTTTTGCTTGTACTGGGTCTCTCTGGTTAGACCAGATCTGAGC
CTGGGAGCTCTCTGGCTAACTAGGGAACCCACTGCTTAAGCCTCAATAAAGCTTGCCTTGAGTGCTTCAA
GTAGTGTGTGCCCGTCTGTTGTGTGACTCTGGTAACTAGAGATCCCTCAGACCCTTTTAGTCAGTGTGGA
AAATCTCTAGCAGTAGTAGTTCATGTCATCTTATTATTCAGTATTTATAACTTGCAAAGAAATGAATATC
AGAGAGTGAGAGGCCTTGACATTATAATAGATTTAGCAGGAATTGAACTAGGAGTGGAGCACACAGGCAA
AGCTGCAGAAGTACTTGGAAGAAGCCACCAGAGATACTCACGATTCTGCACATACCTGGCTAATCCCAGA
TCCTAAGGATTACATTAAGTTTACTAACATTTATATAATGATTTATAGTTTAAAGTATAAACTTATCTAA
TTTACTATTCTGACAGATATTAATTAATCCTCAAATATCATAAGAGATGATTACTATTATCCCCATTTAA
CACAAGAGGAAACTGAGAGGGAAAGATGTTGAAGTAATTTTCCCACAATTACAGCATCCGTTAGTTACGA
CTCTATGATCTTCTGACACAAATTCCATTTACTCCTCACCCTATGACTCAGTCGAATATATCAAAGTTAT
GGACATTATGCTAAGTAACAAATTACCCTTTTATATAGTAAATACTGAGTAGATTGAGAGAAGAAATTGT
TTGCAAACCTGAATAGCTTCAAGAAGAAGAGAAGTGAGGATAAGAATAACAGTTGTCATTTAACAAGTTT
TAACAAGTAACTTGGTTAGAAAGGGATTCAAATGCATAAAGCAAGGGATAAATTTTTCTGGCAACAAGAC
TATACAATATAACCTTAAATATGACTTCAAATAATTGTTGGAACTTGATAAAACTAATTAAATATTATTG
AAGATTATCAATATTATAAATGTAATTTACTTTTAAAAAGGGAACATAGAAATGTGTATCATTAGAGTAG
AAAACAATCCTTATTATCACAATTTGTCAAAACAAGTTTGTTATTAACACAAGTAGAATACTGCATTCAA
TTAAGTTGACTGCAGATTTTGTGTTTTGTTAAAATTAGAAAGAGATAACAACAATTTGAATTATTGAAAG
TAACATGTAAATAGTTCTACATACGTTCTTTTGACATCTTGTTCAATCATTGATCGAAGTTCTTTATCTT
GGAAGAATTTGTTCCAAAGACTCTGAAATAAGGAAAACAATCTATTATATAGTCTCACACCTTTGTTTTA
CTTTTAGTGATTTCAATTTAATAATGTAAATGGTTAAAATTTATTCTTCTCTGAGATCATTTCACATTGC
AGATAGAAAACCTGAGACTGGGGTAATTTTTATTAAAATCTAATTTAATCTCAGAAACACATCTTTATTC
TAACATCAATTTTTCCAGTTTGATATTATCATATAAAGTCAGCCTTCCTCATCTGCAGGTTCCACAACAA
AAATCCAACCAACTGTGGATCAAAAATATTGGGAAAAAATTAAAAATAGCAATACAACAATAAAAAAATA
CAAATCAGAAAAACAGCACAGTATAACAACTTTATTTAGCATTTACAATCTATTAGGTATTATAAGTAAT
CTAGCCAGATCCTCTACGCCGGACGCATCGTGGCCGGCATCACCGGCGCCACAGGTGCGGTTGCTGGCGC
CTATATCGCCGACATCACCGATGGGGAAGATCGGGCTCGCCACTTCGGGCTCATGAGCGCTTGTTTCGGC
GTGGGTATGGTGGCAGGCCCCGTGGCCGGGGGACTGTTGGGCGCCATCTCCTTGCATGCACCATTCCTTG
CGGCGGCGGTGCTCAACGGCCTCAACCTACTACTGGGCTGCTTCCTAATGCAGGAGTCGCATAAGGGAGA
GCGTCGAATGGTGCACTCTCAGTACAATCTGCTCTGATGCCGCATAGTTAAGCCAGCCCCGACACCCGCC
AACACCCGCTGACGCGCCCTGACGGGCTTGTCTGCTCCCGGCATCCGCTTACAGACAAGCTGTGACCGTC
TCCGGGAGCTGCATGTGTCAGAGGTTTTCACCGTCATCACCGAAACGCGCGAGACGAAAGGGCCTCGTGA
TACGCCTATTTTTATAGGTTAATGTCATGATAATAATGGTTTCTTAGACGTCAGGTGGCACTTTTCGGGG
AAATGTGCGCGGAACCCCTATTTGTTTATTTTTCTAAATACATTCAAATATGTATCCGCTCATGAGACAA
TAACCCTGATAAATGCTTCAATAATATTGAAAAAGGAAGAGTATGAGTATTCAACATTTCCGTGTCGCCC
TTATTCCCTTTTTTGCGGCATTTTGCCTTCCTGTTTTTGCTCACCCAGAAACGCTGGTGAAAGTAAAAGA
TGCTGAAGATCAGTTGGGTGCACGAGTGGGTTACATCGAACTGGATCTCAACAGCGGTAAGATCCTTGAG
AGTTTTCGCCCCGAAGAACGTTTTCCAATGATGAGCACTTTTAAAGTTCTGCTATGTGGCGCGGTATTAT
CCCGTATTGACGCCGGGCAAGAGCAACTCGGTCGCCGCATACACTATTCTCAGAATGACTTGGTTGAGTA
CTCACCAGTCACAGAAAAGCATCTTACGGATGGCATGACAGTAAGAGAATTATGCAGTGCTGCCATAACC
ATGAGTGATAACACTGCGGCCAACTTACTTCTGACAACGATCGGAGGACCGAAGGAGCTAACCGCTTTTT
TGCACAACATGGGGGATCATGTAACTCGCCTTGATCGTTGGGAACCGGAGCTGAATGAAGCCATACCAAA
CGACGAGCGTGACACCACGATGCCTGTAGCAATGGCAACAACGTTGCGCAAACTATTAACTGGCGAACTA
CTTACTCTAGCTTCCCGGCAACAATTAATAGACTGGATGGAGGCGGATAAAGTTGCAGGACCACTTCTGC
GCTCGGCCCTTCCGGCTGGCTGGTTTATTGCTGATAAATCTGGAGCCGGTGAGCGTGGGTCTCGCGGTAT
CATTGCAGCACTGGGGCCAGATGGTAAGCCCTCCCGTATCGTAGTTATCTACACGACGGGGAGTCAGGCA
ACTATGGATGAACGAAATAGACAGATCGCTGAGATAGGTGCCTCACTGATTAAGCATTGGTAACTGTCAG
ACCAAGTTTACTCATATATACTTTAGATTGATTTAAAACTTCATTTTTAATTTAAAAGGATCTAGGTGAA
GATCCTTTTTGATAATCTCATGACCAAAATCCCTTAACGTGAGTTTTCGTTCCACTGAGCGTCAGACCCC
GTAGAAAAGATCAAAGGATCTTCTTGAGATCCTTTTTTTCTGCGCGTAATCTGCTGCTTGCAAACAAAAA
AACCACCGCTACCAGCGGTGGTTTGTTTGCCGGATCAAGAGCTACCAACTCTTTTTCCGAAGGTAACTGG
CTTCAGCAGAGCGCAGATACCAAATACTGTTCTTCTAGTGTAGCCGTAGTTAGGCCACCACTTCAAGAAC
TCTGTAGCACCGCCTACATACCTCGCTCTGCTAATCCTGTTACCAGTGGCTGCTGCCAGTGGCGATAAGT
CGTGTCTTACCGGGTTGGACTCAAGACGATAGTTACCGGATAAGGCGCAGCGGTCGGGCTGAACGGGGGG
TTCGTGCACACAGCCCAGCTTGGAGCGAACGACCTACACCGAACTGAGATACCTACAGCGTGAGCTATGA
GAAAGCGCCACGCTTCCCGAAGGGAGAAAGGCGGACAGGTATCCGGTAAGCGGCAGGGTCGGAACAGGAG
AGCGCACGAGGGAGCTTCCAGGGGGAAACGCCTGGTATCTTTATAGTCCTGTCGGGTTTCGCCACCTCTG
ACTTGAGCGTCGATTTTTGTGATGCTCGTCAGGGGGGCGGAGCCTATGGAAAAACGCCAGCAACGCGGCC
TTTTTACGGTTCCTGGCCTTTTGCTGGCCTTTTGCTCACATGTTCTTTCCTGCGTTATCCCCTGATTCTG
TGGATAACCGTATTACCGCCTTTGAGTGAGCTGATACCGCTCGCCGCAGCCGAACGACCGAGCGCAGCGA
GTCAGTGAGCGAGGAAGCGGAAGAGCGCCCAATACGCAAACCGCCTCTCCCCGCGCGTTGGCCGATTCAT
TAATGCAGCTGTGGAATGTGTGTCAGTTAGGGTGTGGAAAGTCCCCAGGCTCCCCAGCAGGCAGAAGTAT
GCAAAGCATGCATCTCAATTAGTCAGCAACCAGGTGTGGAAAGTCCCCAGGCTCCCCAGCAGGCAGAAGT
ATGCAAAGCATGCATCTCAATTAGTCAGCAACCATAGTCCCGCCCCTAACTCCGCCCATCCCGCCCCTAA
CTCCGCCCAGTTCCGCCCATTCTCCGCCCCATGGCTGACTAATTTTTTTTATTTATGCAGAGGCCGAGGC
CGCCTCGGCCTCTGAGCTATTCCAGAAGTAGTGAGGAGGCTTTTTTGGAGGCCTAGGCTTTTGCAAAAAG
CTTGGACACAAGACAGGCTTGCGAGATATGTTTGAGAATACCACTTTATCCCGCGTCAGGGAGAGGCAGT
GCGTAAAAAGACGCGGACTCATGTGAAATACTGGTTTTTAGTGCGCCAGATCTCTATAATCTCGCGCAAC
CTATTTTCCCCTCGAACACTTTTTAAGCCGTAGATAAACAGGCTGGGACACTTCACATGAGCGAAAAATA
CATCGTCACCTGGGACATGTTGCAGATCCATGCACGTAAACTCGCAAGCCGACTGATGCCTTCTGAACAA
TGGAAAGGCATTATTGCCGTAAGCCGTGGCGGTCTGTACCGGGTGCGTTACTGGCGCGTGAACTGGGTAT
TCGTCATGTCGATACCGTTTGTATTTCCAGCTACGATCACGACAACCAGCGCGAGCTTAAAGTGCTGAAA
CGCGCAGAAGGCGATGGCGAAGGCTTCATCGTTATTGATGACCTGGTGGATACCGGTGGTACTGCGGTTG
CGATTCGTGAAATGTATCCAAAAGCGCACTTTGTCACCATCTTCGCAAAACCGGCTGGTCGTCCGCTGGT
TGATGACTATGTTGTTGATATCCCGCAAGATACCTGGATTGAACAGCCGTGGGATATGGGCGTCGTATTC
GTCCCGCCAATCTCCGGTCGCTAATCTTTTCAACGCCTGGCACTGCCGGGCGTTGTTCTTTTTAACTTCA
GGCGGGTTACAATAGTTTCCAGTAAGTATTCTGGAGGCTGCATCCATGACACAGGCAAACCTGAGCGAAA
CCCTGTTCAAACCCCGCTTTAAACATCCTGAAACCTCGACGCTAGTCCGCCGCTTTAATCACGGCGCACA
ACCGCCTGTGCAGTCGGCCCTTGATGGTAAAACCATCCCTCACTGGTATCGCATGATTAACCGTCTGATG
TGGATCTGGCGCGGCATTGACCCACGCGAAATCCTCGACGTCCAGGCACGTATTGTGATGAGCGATGCCG
AACGTACCGACGATGATTTATACGATACGGTGATTGGCTACCGTGGCGGCAACTGGATTTATGAGTGGGC
CCCGGATCTTTGTGAAGGAACCTTACTTCTGTGGTGTGACATAATTGGACAAACTACCTACAGAGATTTA
AAGCT
Features (pLannotate 1.2.2; 31 found; start..end, strand, type, name):
      6..71      +  intron         small t intron: SV40 (simian virus 40) small t antigen intron
    201..221     +  CDS            SV40 NLS: nuclear localization signal of SV40 (simian virus 40) large T antigen
    540..623     +  CDS            large T antigen (fragment): large T antigen from SV40 (simian virus 40)
    646..780     +  polyA_signal   SV40 poly(A) signal: SV40 polyadenylation signal
    947..1276    +  CDS            nef (fragment): NEF_HV1BR - Experimental evidence at protein level: Swiss-Prot protein existence level 1. Extracellular Nef protein targets CD4(+) T-lymphocytes for apoptosis by interacting with CXCR4 surface receptors (PubMed:14990729). From Human immunodeficiency virus type 1 group M subtype B (isolate BRU/LAI) (HIV-1).
   1324..1581    +  LTR            5' LTR (truncated): truncated 5' long terminal repeat (LTR) from HIV-1
   1628..1753    +  misc_feature   HIV-1 Ψ: packaging signal of human immunodeficiency virus type 1
   1737..2100    +  CDS            HIV-1 gag (fragment): gag protein from human immunodeficiency virus 1; gag
   2246..2479    +  misc_feature   RRE: The Rev response element (RRE) of HIV-1 allows for Rev-dependent mRNA export from the nucleus to the cytoplasm.
   2856..2956    +  CDS            Rev (fragment): human immunodeficiency virus 1 (HIV-1) Rev protein; rev; enhances nuclear export of unspliced and incompletely spliced viral mRNAs
   3001..3118    +  misc_feature   cPPT/CTS: central polypurine tract and central termination sequence of HIV-1
   3166..3676    +  promoter       hPGK promoter: human phosphoglycerate kinase 1 promoter
   3695..4090    +  CDS            BSD: blasticidin S deaminase; Aspergillus terreus BSD; confers resistance to blasticidin
   4169..5305    +  CDS            STING1: STING_HUMAN - Also known as ERIS From Homo sapiens (Human).
   5318..6274    +  CDS            TurboID: mutant of the E. coli biotin ligase BioID engineered for improved catalytic efficiency (Branon et al., 2018)
   6244..6471    +  CDS            nef (fragment): NEF_HV1Z2 - Experimental evidence at protein level: Swiss-Prot protein existence level 1. Extracellular Nef protein targets CD4(+) T-lymphocytes for apoptosis by interacting with CXCR4 surface receptors. From Human immunodeficiency virus type 1 group M subtype D (isolate Z2/CDC-Z34) (HIV-1).
   6473..6504    +  LTR            3' LTR (ΔU3) (fragment): self-inactivating 3' long terminal repeat (LTR) from HIV-1
   6552..6732    +  LTR            5' LTR (truncated): truncated 5' long terminal repeat (LTR) from HIV-1
   7694..7792    -  CDS            TBC1D5 (fragment): TBCD5_HUMAN - Also known as KIAA0210. Experimental evidence at protein level: Swiss-Prot protein existence level 1. May act as a GTPase-activating protein (GAP) for Rab family protein(s). May act as a GAP for RAB7A. Can displace RAB7A and retromer CSC subcomplex from the endosomal membrane to the cytosol; at least retromer displacement seems to require its catalytic activity (PubMed:19531583, PubMed:20923837). Required for retrograde transport of cargo proteins from endosomes to the trans-Golgi network (TGN); the function seems to require its catalytic activity. Involved in regulation of autop
   8198..8477    +  CDS            TcR (fragment): tetracycline efflux protein; tet; confers resistance to tetracycline
   8478..8526    -  misc_feature   bom (fragment): basis of mobility region from pBR322
   8628..8663    -  CDS            rop (fragment): Rop protein, which maintains plasmids at low copy number; rop
   8758..8862    +  promoter       AmpR promoter: bla
   8863..9723    +  CDS            AmpR: β-lactamase; bla; confers resistance to ampicillin, carbenicillin, and related antibiotics
   9894..10482   +  rep_origin     ori: high-copy-number ColE1/pMB1/pBR322/pUC origin of replication
  10665..10721   +  CDS            lacI (fragment): lac repressor; lacI; The lac repressor binds to the lac operator to inhibit transcription in E. coli. This inhibition can be relieved by adding lactose or isopropyl-β-D-thiogalactopyranoside (IPTG).
  10728..11057   +  promoter       SV40 promoter: SV40 enhancer and early promoter
  11257..11376   +  CDS            gpt (fragment): XGPT_ECOLI - Also known as gpp, gxu. Experimental evidence at protein level: Swiss-Prot protein existence level 1. Purine salvage pathway enzyme that catalyzes the transfer of the ribosyl-5-phosphate group from 5-phospho-alpha-D-ribose 1- diphosphate (PRPP) to the N9 position of the 6-oxopurines guanine and xanthine to form the corresponding ribonucleotides GMP (guanosine 5'- monophosphate) and XMP (xanthosine 5'-monophosphate), with the release of PPi. To a lesser extent, also acts on hypoxanthine (PubMed:9100006, PubMed:3886014). Does not ribophosphorylate adenine (PubMed:3886014). From Esch
  11376..11711   +  CDS            gpt (fragment): XGPT_ECOLI - Also known as gpp, gxu. Experimental evidence at protein level: Swiss-Prot protein existence level 1. Purine salvage pathway enzyme that catalyzes the transfer of the ribosyl-5-phosphate group from 5-phospho-alpha-D-ribose 1- diphosphate (PRPP) to the N9 position of the 6-oxopurines guanine and xanthine to form the corresponding ribonucleotides GMP (guanosine 5'- monophosphate) and XMP (xanthosine 5'-monophosphate), with the release of PPi. To a lesser extent, also acts on hypoxanthine (PubMed:9100006, PubMed:3886014). Does not ribophosphorylate adenine (PubMed:3886014). From Esch
  11806..12111   +  CDS            frsA (fragment): FRSA_ECOLI - Also known as yafA. Experimental evidence at protein level: Swiss-Prot protein existence level 1. Catalyzes the hydrolysis of esters (PubMed:15808744). Displays esterase activity toward pNP-butyrate (PubMed:15808744). May stimulate mixed-acid fermentation by acting as a fermentation/respiration switch that down-regulates respiration and up- regulates fermentation rates (PubMed:15169777). From Escherichia coli (strain K12).
  12115..12185   +  intron         large T intron (fragment): SV40 (simian virus 40) large T antigen intron
