[The description below was written by a language model from this plasmid's Addgene catalogue record and pLannotate feature annotations shown in this document.]
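Description:
pTRIP-hPGK-Blast-2A-STING-TurboID is an HIV-1-derived lentiviral transfer plasmid built on the pTRIP backbone for stable expression of human STING fused at its C terminus to the TurboID biotin ligase. It is maintained in E. coli through a ColE1/pUC-type origin and an ampicillin resistance gene (β-lactamase with its own promoter). The viral portion carries the elements needed for packaging and transduction: a 5' LTR, the Ψ packaging signal with an adjoining gag fragment, the Rev response element for Rev-dependent nuclear export of the genomic RNA, the cPPT/CTS that aids nuclear import of the reverse-transcribed genome, and a U3-deleted, self-inactivating 3' LTR. The backbone outside the LTRs also retains remnants typical of older pBR322/pSV2-gpt-derived vectors, including an SV40 promoter with gpt fragments, SV40 intron and polyadenylation sequences, and partial TcR, rop and bom sequences. A few short annotated fragments, such as TBC1D5, lacI and frsA, are likely incidental matches.

The payload is a single transcription unit driven by the human PGK promoter. It encodes blasticidin S deaminase, followed, according to the catalogue entry, by a 2A peptide (not separately annotated in the feature table, though a gap between the coding regions fits it), then the STING1 coding sequence joined in frame to TurboID. Ribosomal skipping at the 2A yields the resistance protein and STING-TurboID as separate polypeptides, so blasticidin selection enriches for transduced mammalian cells that also express the fusion. TurboID is an engineered E. coli biotin ligase that rapidly biotinylates nearby proteins, so the construct is intended for proximity labelling to identify proteins near STING. The sequenced record is slightly shorter (12,185 nt) than the listed total size.
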