Addgene plasmid #204713: pTRIP-hPGK-Blast-2A-STING-TurboID
Purpose: Expresses C-terminal TurboID tagged human STING for proximity ligation.
Depositing lab: Nir Hacohen. Depositing organization: Broad Institute. Publication: ESCRT-dependent STING degradation inhibits steady-state and cGAMP-induced signalling. Gentili M, Liu B, Papanastasiou M, Dele-Oni D, Schwartz MA, Carlson RJ, Al'Khafaji AM, Krug K, Brown A, Doench JG, Carr SA, Hacohen N. Nat Commun. 2023 Feb 4;14(1):611. doi: 10.1038/s41467-023-36132-9. PubMed 36739287.
Backbone
  Vector backbone: pTRIP
  Backbone size w/o insert (bp): 9119
  Total vector size (bp): 12237
  Modifications to backbone: Added hPGK promoter, blast resistance gene, 2A peptide
  Vector type: Mammalian Expression, Lentiviral
  Selectable markers: Blasticidin
Growth in bacteria
  Bacterial resistance: Ampicillin, 100 μg/mL
  Growth temperature: 30°C
  Growth strain: NEB Stable
  Copy number: Unknown
Gene/Insert
  Gene/Insert name: STING1
  Species: H. sapiens (human)
  Insert size (bp): 1137
  Entrez Gene: STING1 (a.k.a. ERIS, MITA, MPYS, NET23, SAVI, STING, STING-beta, TMEM173, hMITA, hSTING)
  Promoter: hPGK
  Tag / fusion protein: TurboID (C terminal on insert)
  Cloning method: Gibson Cloning
  Sequencing primers: 5′ tgagaacaggggcatcttga; 3′ ctaagatctacagctgccttgt
Terms and licenses: Academic/Nonprofit Terms; Industry Terms: Not Available to Industry
How to cite: pTRIP-hPGK-Blast-2A-STING-TurboID was a gift from Nir Hacohen (Addgene plasmid # 204713 ; http://n2t.net/addgene:204713 ; RRID:Addgene_204713)
